Addgene plasmid #179904: pJET-50-DExogron-mCherry-R11b
Purpose: Donor with homologous arms for Rab11b to knock in DExogron (=minilAA7-DExCon) mCherry module
Depositing lab: Patrick Caswell. Depositing organization: University of Manchester. Publication: On demand expression control of endogenous genes with DExCon, DExogron and LUXon reveals differential dynamics of Rab11 family members. Gemperle J, Harrison TS, Flett C, Adamson AD, Caswell PT. Elife. 2022 Jun 16;11. pii: 76651. doi: 10.7554/eLife.76651. PubMed 35708998.
Backbone
  Vector backbone: pJet1.2
  Backbone manufacturer: Thermo Scientific
  Backbone size w/o insert (bp): 3000
  Total vector size (bp): 4821
  Vector type: Mammalian Expression, Bacterial Expression, CRISPR ; Donor for homologous based knock in
  Selectable markers: mCherry
Growth in bacteria
  Bacterial resistance: Ampicillin, 100 μg/mL
  Growth temperature: 37°C
  Growth strain: DH5alpha
  Copy number: Low Copy
Gene/Insert
  Gene/Insert name: RAB11B, member RAS oncogene family (alt names: H-YPT3; NDAGSCW)
  Species: H. sapiens (human)
  Insert size (bp): 1847
  GenBank ID: NM_004218.3
  Entrez Gene: RAB11B (a.k.a. H-YPT3, NDAGSCW)
  Promoter: TRE3GS
  Tag / fusion protein: mCherry (N terminal on insert)
  Cloning method: Gibson Cloning
  Sequencing primers: 5′ CGACTCACTATAGGGAGAGCG; 3′ AAGAACATCGATTTTCCATGGCAG
Terms and licenses: Academic/Nonprofit Terms; Industry Terms: Not Available to Industry
Depositor comments: Here donor for DExogron Rab11b knock in. DExogron = DExCon (Doxycycline-mediated endogenous gene Expression Control) combined with auxin-mediated targeted protein degradation. Lentiviral delivery of AtAFBP2 and TetOn 3G is also required for this to work. https://figshare.com/projects/DExCon_DExogron_LUXon_on-demand_expression_control_of_endogenous_genes_reveals_differential_dynamics_of_Rab11_family_members/118281. Please visit https://www.biorxiv.org/content/10.1101/2021.12.03.471086v1.full for bioRxiv preprint.
How to cite: pJET-50-DExogron-mCherry-R11b was a gift from Patrick Caswell (Addgene plasmid # 179904 ; http://n2t.net/addgene:179904 ; RRID:Addgene_179904)
