[The description below was written by a language model from this plasmid's Addgene catalogue record and pLannotate feature annotations shown in this document.]
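Description:
pJET-50-DExogron-mCherry-R11b is a homology-directed repair donor plasmid built by Gibson assembly in the pJET1.2 cloning backbone, intended for CRISPR-assisted knock-in at the human RAB11B locus. It is propagated in E. coli under ampicillin selection (AmpR with its bla promoter) from a ColE1/pUC-type origin. The catalogue lists it as low copy, although the annotated origin is of a type usually described as high copy. Backbone remnants typical of pJET1.2 are present, including T7 promoter sequences, a lac UV5 promoter region and a fragment of the eco47IR lethal gene, which is disrupted by the cloned insert. The catalogue gives a total size of 4,821 bp, whereas the sequenced record is 4,742 nt.

The payload is the DExogron module, which the record says is flanked by homology arms for Rab11b, although the arms themselves are not annotated in the feature table. The module consists of a TRE3GS tetracycline-responsive promoter followed by a short Arabidopsis Aux/IAA degron and then mCherry. The depositor describes this degron as mini-IAA7, while the annotation software matched it to an IAA14 fragment. Inserted at the start of the coding region, the cassette places the endogenous gene under doxycycline-inducible control (DExCon) and produces an N-terminally degron- and mCherry-tagged Rab11b. The tagged protein can then be removed by auxin-triggered degradation. mCherry fluorescence serves both to visualise the protein and to identify edited cells, since there is no mammalian drug marker. According to the depositor, the system works only when Tet-On 3G transactivator and the auxin receptor F-box protein AtAFB2 are supplied separately by lentivirus. The construct is used for on-demand, tunable control of endogenous Rab11b expression and stability when studying Rab11 family dynamics.
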