Features (pLannotate 1.2.2; 12 found; start..end, strand, type, name):
     68..928     -  CDS            AmpR: β-lactamase; bla; confers resistance to ampicillin, carbenicillin, and related antibiotics
    929..1033    -  promoter       AmpR promoter: bla
   1425..1443    +  promoter       T7 promoter: promoter for bacteriophage T7 RNA polymerase
   1493..1511    +  promoter       T7 promoter: promoter for bacteriophage T7 RNA polymerase
   1819..2183    +  promoter       TRE3GS promoter: 3rd-generation Tet-responsive promoter that can be activated by binding of Tet-On® 3G, modified to eliminate binding sites for endogenous mammalian transcription factors
   2191..2439    +  CDS            IAA14 (fragment): IAA14_ARATH - Also known as SLR1. Experimental evidence at protein level: Swiss-Prot protein existence level 1. Aux/IAA proteins are short-lived transcriptional factors that function as repressors of early auxin response genes at low auxin concentrations. Repression is thought to result from the interaction with auxin response factors (ARFs), proteins that bind to the auxin- responsive promoter element (AuxRE). Formation of heterodimers with ARF proteins may alter their ability to modulate early auxin response genes expression. From Arabidopsis thaliana (Mouse-ear cress).
   2425..3132    +  CDS            mCherry: mCherry is a basic (constitutively fluorescent) red fluorescent protein published in 2004, derived from Discosoma sp.. It is reported to be a very rapidly-maturing monomer with low acid sensitivity.
   3261..3641    -  CDS            eco47IR (fragment): T2E7_ECOLX - Protein predicted: Swiss-Prot protein existence level 4. Recognizes the double-stranded sequence GGWCC and cleaves after G-1. From Escherichia coli.
   3694..3724    -  promoter       lac UV5 promoter: E. coli lac promoter with an "up" mutation
   3739..3760    -  protein_bind   CAP binding site: CAP binding activates transcription in the presence of cAMP. E. coli catabolite activator protein
   3785..3868    -  CDS            lacI (fragment): lac repressor; lacI; The lac repressor binds to the lac operator to inhibit transcription in E. coli. This inhibition can be relieved by adding lactose or isopropyl-β-D-thiogalactopyranoside (IPTG).
   4051..4639    -  rep_origin     ori: high-copy-number ColE1/pMB1/pBR322/pUC origin of replication
>Addgene plasmid #179904 | pJET-50-DExogron-mCherry-R11b | addgene full sequence | sequence record 357197 | Addgene NGS Result
TCCTTTTAAATTAAAAATGAAGTTTTAAATCAATCTAAAGTATATATGAGTAAACTTGGTCTGACAGTTA
CCAATGCTTAATCAGTGAGGCACCTATCTCAGCGATCTGTCTATTTCGTTCATCCATAGTTGCCTGACTC
CCCGTCGTGTAGATAACTACGATACGGGAGGGCTTACCATCTGGCCCCAGTGCTGCAATGATACCGCGAG
ACCCACGCTCACCGGCTCCAGATTTATCAGCAATAAACCAGCCAGCCGGAAGGGCCGAGCGCAGAAGTGG
TCCTGCAACTTTATCCGCCTCCATCCAGTCTATTAATTGTTGCCGGGAAGCTAGAGTAAGTAGTTCGCCA
GTTAATAGTTTGCGCAACGTTGTTGCCATTGCTACAGGCATCGTGGTGTCACGCTCGTCGTTTGGTATGG
CTTCATTCAGCTCCGGTTCCCAACGATCAAGGCGAGTTACATGATCCCCCATGTTGTGCAAAAAAGCGGT
TAGCTCCTTCGGTCCTCCGATCGTTGTCAGAAGTAAGTTGGCCGCAGTGTTATCACTCATGGTTATGGCA
GCACTGCATAATTCTCTTACTGTCATGCCATCCGTAAGATGCTTTTCTGTGACTGGTGAGTACTCAACCA
AGTCATTCTGAGAATAGTGTATGCGGCGACCGAGTTGCTCTTGCCCGGCGTCAATACGGGATAATACCGC
GCCACATAGCAGAACTTTAAAAGTGCTCATCATTGGAAAACGTTCTTCGGGGCGAAAACTCTCAAGGATC
TTACCGCTGTTGAGATCCAGTTCGATGTAACCCACTCGTGCACCCAACTGATCTTCAGCATCTTTTACTT
TCACCAGCGTTTCTGGGTGAGCAAAAACAGGAAGGCAAAATGCCGCAAAAAAGGGAATAAGGGCGACACG
GAAATGTTGAATACTCATACTCTTCCTTTTTCAATATTATTGAAGCATTTATCAGGGTTATTGTCTCATG
AGCGGATACATATTTGAATGTATTTAGAAAAATAAACAAATAGGGGTTCCGCGCACATTTCCCCGAAAAG
TGCCACCTGACGTCTAAGAAACCATTATTATCATGACATTAACCTATAAAAATAGGCGTATCACGAGGCC
GCCCCTGCAGCCGAATTATATTATTTTTGCCAAATAATTTTTAACAAAAGCTCTGAAGTCTTCTTCATTT
AAATTCTTAGATGATACTTCATCTGGAAAATTGTCCCAATTAGTAGCATCACGCTGTGAGTAAGTTCTAA
ACCATTTTTTTATTGTTGTATTATCTCTAATCTTACTACTCGATGAGTTTTCGGTATTATCTCTATTTTT
AACTTGGAGCAGGTTCCATTCATTGTTTTTTTCATCATAGTGAATAAAATCAACTGCTTTAACACTTGTG
CCTGAACACCATATCCATCCGGCGTAATACGACTCACTATAGGGAGAGCGGCCGCCAGATCTTCCGGATG
GCTCGAGTTTTTCAGCAAGATATAATACGACTCACTATAGGGCAGTCTTCCGCCCCGCCCTCTTGAGCTC
GCCCCTGATAGGCTGGCGCGTCCGTCACTTCAAAAAGGTCCGCATTCCTTCCGCCTTTCTCCAGGACACC
GAGGGCGAGGAGGGTGGTACCAAGCGGCGCCCACCCTCAGAGCACTACTTCCATCTCTGATTGGCTTCGC
TGGGTGCCCGTCGCTACTCCACTCGCCGCTGATAGGCCATTCAACCGCCGCTCTGCGCGGCGCCGGCTCC
GCCCCCGTCGGGTGTTTGTGGTGGGGCTGCGGAGTCGCCGATCCCGCCGGAAGCGCCAGGACAAATTCTT
TACTCCCTATCAGTGATAGAGAACGTATGAAGAGTTTACTCCCTATCAGTGATAGAGAACGTATGCAGAC
TTTACTCCCTATCAGTGATAGAGAACGTATAAGGAGTTTACTCCCTATCAGTGATAGAGAACGTATGACC
AGTTTACTCCCTATCAGTGATAGAGAACGTATCTACAGTTTACTCCCTATCAGTGATAGAGAACGTATAT
CCAGTTTACTCCCTATCAGTGATAGAGAACGTATAAGCTTTGCTTATGTAAACCAGGGCGCCTATAAAAG
AGTGCTGATTTTTTGAGTAAACTTCAATTCCACAACACTTTTGTCTTATACCAACTTTCCGTACCACTTC
CTACCCTCGTAAAGATGGGATCGGGTGGGACTAGTACGCGTGGCTTCTCTGAGACCGTGGACCTGATGCT
GAACCTGCAGTCCAATAAGGAGGGCTCTGTGGATCTGAAGAACGTGAGCGCCGTGCCTAAGGAGAAGACC
ACACTGAAGGACCCATCCAAGCCCCCTGCCAAGGCACAGGTGGTGGGATGGCCACCCGTGCGGAACTACA
GAAAGAATATGATGACCCAGCAGAAGACAAGCTCCACTAGTGGCATGGTGTCCAAGGGCGAAGAGGACAA
CATGGCCATCATCAAAGAATTCATGCGGTTCAAGGTGCACATGGAAGGCAGCGTGAACGGCCACGAGTTC
GAGATTGAAGGCGAAGGCGAGGGCAGACCTTACGAGGGAACACAGACCGCCAAGCTGAAAGTGACCAAAG
GCGGCCCTCTGCCTTTTGCCTGGGACATTCTGAGCCCTCAGTTTATGTACGGCAGCAAGGCCTACGTGAA
GCACCCCGCCGATATTCCCGACTACCTGAAGCTGAGCTTCCCCGAGGGCTTCAAGTGGGAGAGAGTGATG
AACTTCGAGGACGGCGGCGTGGTCACCGTGACTCAAGATAGCTCTCTGCAGGACGGCGAGTTCATCTACA
AAGTGAAGCTGCGGGGCACCAACTTTCCCTCTGATGGCCCCGTGATGCAGAAAAAGACCATGGGCTGGGA
AGCCAGCAGCGAGAGAATGTACCCTGAAGATGGCGCCCTGAAGGGCGAGATCAAGCAGCGGCTGAAACTG
AAGGATGGCGGCCACTACGACGCCGAAGTGAAAACCACCTACAAGGCCAAGAAACCCGTGCAGCTGCCTG
GCGCCTACAACGTGAACATCAAGCTGGACATCACCAGCCACAACGAGGACTACACCATCGTGGAACAGTA
CGAGAGAGCCGAAGGCAGACACAGCACAGGCGGAATGGACGAGCTGTACAAGGGAACCGGTGCTGGAAGT
GGTACCCGGGACGACGAGTACGACTACCTATTCAAAGGTGCGGCCGGTGGGGCACAGACGGGCGAAGTCG
TGGCGGCGAGGCGGCGGGCAGACGGGCCAAGGCCGCGCTATCTTTCTAGAAGATCTCCTACAATATTCTC
AGCTGCCATGGAAAATCGATGTTCTTCTTTTATTCTCTCAAGATTTTCAGGCTGTATATTAAAACTTATA
TTAAGAACTATGCTAACCACCTCATCAGGAACCGTTGTAGGTGGCGTGGGTTTTCTTGGCAATCGACTCT
CATGAAAACTACGAGCTAAATATTCAATATGTTCCTCTTGACCAACTTTATTCTGCATTTTTTTTGAACG
AGGTTTAGAGCAAGCTTCAGGAAACTGAGACAGGAATTTTATTAAAAATTTAAATTTTGAAGAAAGTTCA
GGGTTAATAGCATCCATTTTTTGCTTTGCAAGTTCCTCAGCATTCTTAACAAAAGACGTCTCTTTTGACA
TGTTTAAAGTTTAAACCTCCTGTGTGAAATTATTATCCGCTCATAATTCCACACATTATACGAGCCGGAA
GCATAAAGTGTAAAGCCTGGGGTGCCTAATGAGTGAGCTAACTCACATTAATTGCGTTGCGCTCACTGCC
AATTGCTTTCCAGTCGGGAAACCTGTCGTGCCAGCTGCATTAATGAATCGGCCAACGCGCGGGGAGAGGC
GGTTTGCGTATTGGGCGCTCTTCCGCTTCCTCGCTCACTGACTCGCTGCGCTCGGTCGTTCGGCTGCGGC
GAGCGGTATCAGCTCACTCAAAGGCGGTAATACGGTTATCCACAGAATCAGGGGATAACGCAGGAAAGAA
CATGTGAGCAAAAGGCCAGCAAAAGGCCAGGAACCGTAAAAAGGCCGCGTTGCTGGCGTTTTTCCATAGG
CTCCGCCCCCCTGACGAGCATCACAAAAATCGACGCTCAAGTCAGAGGTGGCGAAACCCGACAGGACTAT
AAAGATACCAGGCGTTTCCCCCTGGAAGCTCCCTCGTGCGCTCTCCTGTTCCGACCCTGCCGCTTACCGG
ATACCTGTCCGCCTTTCTCCCTTCGGGAAGCGTGGCGCTTTCTCATAGCTCACGCTGTAGGTATCTCAGT
TCGGTGTAGGTCGTTCGCTCCAAGCTGGGCTGTGTGCACGAACCCCCCGTTCAGCCCGACCGCTGCGCCT
TATCCGGTAACTATCGTCTTGAGTCCAACCCGGTAAGACACGACTTATCGCCACTGGCAGCAGCCACTGG
TAACAGGATTAGCAGAGCGAGGTATGTAGGCGGTGCTACAGAGTTCTTGAAGTGGTGGCCTAACTACGGC
TACACTAGAAGAACAGTATTTGGTATCTGCGCTCTGCTGAAGCCAGTTACCTTCGGAAAAAGAGTTGGTA
GCTCTTGATCCGGCAAACAAACCACCGCTGGTAGCGGTGGTTTTTTTGTTTGCAAGCAGCAGATTACGCG
CAGAAAAAAAGGATCTCAAGAAGATCCTTTGATCTTTTCTACGGGGTCTGACGCTCAGTGGAACGAAAAC
TCACGTTAAGGGATTTTGGTCATGAGATTATCAAAAAGGATCTTCACCTAGA
