>Addgene plasmid #179904 | pJET-50-DExogron-mCherry-R11b | depositor partial sequence | sequence record 351179 | Homologous arm-TRE3GS-linker-minilAA7-mCherry-linker-homologous arm of Rab11b
CAGTCTTCCGCCCCGCCCTCTTGAGCTCGCCCCTGATAGGCTGGCGCGTCCGTCACTTCAAAAAGGTCCG
CATTCCTTCCGCCTTTCTCCAGGACACCGAGGGCGAGGAGGGTGGTACCAAGCGGCGCCCACCCTCAGAG
CACTACTTCCATCTCTGATTGGCTTCGCTGGGTGCCCGTCGCTACTCCACTCGCCGCTGATAGGCCATTC
AACCGCCGCTCTGCGCGGCGCCGGCTCCGCCCCCGTCGGGTGTTTGTGGTGGGGCTGCGGAGTCGCCGAT
CCCGCCGGAAGCGCCAGGACAAATTCTTTACTCCCTATCAGTGATAGAGAACGTATGAAGAGTTTACTCC
CTATCAGTGATAGAGAACGTATGCAGACTTTACTCCCTATCAGTGATAGAGAACGTATAAGGAGTTTACT
CCCTATCAGTGATAGAGAACGTATGACCAGTTTACTCCCTATCAGTGATAGAGAACGTATCTACAGTTTA
CTCCCTATCAGTGATAGAGAACGTATATCCAGTTTACTCCCTATCAGTGATAGAGAACGTATAAGCTTTG
CTTATGTAAACCAGGGCGCCTATAAAAGAGTGCTGATTTTTTGAGTAAACTTCAATTCCACAACACTTTT
GTCTTATACCAACTTTCCGTACCACTTCCTACCCTCGTAAAGATGGGATCGGGTGGGACTAGTACGCGTG
GCTTCTCTGAGACCGTGGACCTGATGCTGAACCTGCAGTCCAATAAGGAGGGCTCTGTGGATCTGAAGAA
CGTGAGCGCCGTGCCTAAGGAGAAGACCACACTGAAGGACCCATCCAAGCCCCCTGCCAAGGCACAGGTG
GTGGGATGGCCACCCGTGCGGAACTACAGAAAGAATATGATGACCCAGCAGAAGACAAGCTCCACTAGTG
GCATGGTGTCCAAGGGCGAAGAGGACAACATGGCCATCATCAAAGAATTCATGCGGTTCAAGGTGCACAT
GGAAGGCAGCGTGAACGGCCACGAGTTCGAGATTGAAGGCGAAGGCGAGGGCAGACCTTACGAGGGAACA
CAGACCGCCAAGCTGAAAGTGACCAAAGGCGGCCCTCTGCCTTTTGCCTGGGACATTCTGAGCCCTCAGT
TTATGTACGGCAGCAAGGCCTACGTGAAGCACCCCGCCGATATTCCCGACTACCTGAAGCTGAGCTTCCC
CGAGGGCTTCAAGTGGGAGAGAGTGATGAACTTCGAGGACGGCGGCGTGGTCACCGTGACTCAAGATAGC
TCTCTGCAGGACGGCGAGTTCATCTACAAAGTGAAGCTGCGGGGCACCAACTTTCCCTCTGATGGCCCCG
TGATGCAGAAAAAGACCATGGGCTGGGAAGCCAGCAGCGAGAGAATGTACCCTGAAGATGGCGCCCTGAA
GGGCGAGATCAAGCAGCGGCTGAAACTGAAGGATGGCGGCCACTACGACGCCGAAGTGAAAACCACCTAC
AAGGCCAAGAAACCCGTGCAGCTGCCTGGCGCCTACAACGTGAACATCAAGCTGGACATCACCAGCCACA
ACGAGGACTACACCATCGTGGAACAGTACGAGAGAGCCGAAGGCAGACACAGCACAGGCGGAATGGACGA
GCTGTACAAGGGAACCGGTGCTGGAAGTGGTACCCGGGACGACGAGTACGACTACCTATTCAAAGGTGCG
GCCGGTGGGGCACAGACGGGCGAAGTCGTGGCGGCGAGGCGGCGGGCAGACGGGCCAAGGCCGCGCTCCA
GGCCGCTGGGCCCAGGCCGGAGCCCGGGGCTTGGGGCCCGGCGGGTCAGGCAGCCGGGAAGGCCGGAGCC
G
